Addgene plasmid #193626: pEXP5-NT/pT7 LuxI
Purpose: Constitutive T7 RNAP-mediated expression of LuxI 3OC6-HSL synthase for Lux quorum sensing system. LuxI sequence is codon optimized for E. coli.
Depositing lab: Dora Tang. Depositing organization: Max Planck Institute of Molecular Cell Biology and Genetics. Publication: Bidirectional communication between droplet interface bilayers driven by cell-free quorum sensing gene circuits. Gonzales DT, Suraritdechachai S, Zechner C, Tang T-YD. ChemSystemsChem 2023 10.1002/syst.202300029.
Backbone
  Vector backbone: pEXP5-NT
  Backbone manufacturer: Invitrogen
  Backbone size w/o insert (bp): 2678
  Total vector size (bp): 3356
  Vector type: Bacterial Expression
Growth in bacteria
  Bacterial resistance: Ampicillin, 100 μg/mL
  Growth temperature: 37°C
  Growth strain: DH5alpha
  Copy number: High Copy
Gene/Insert
  Gene/Insert name: LuxI
  Species: Synthetic; Vibrio fischeri
  Insert size (bp): 678
  Promoter: T7 RNAP promoter
  Tag / fusion protein: 6xHis (N terminal on insert)
  Cloning method: Gibson Cloning
  Sequencing primers: 5′ TCGGTGATTCATTCTGCT
Terms and licenses: Academic/Nonprofit Terms; Industry Terms: Not Available to Industry
Depositor comments: Please visit https://www.biorxiv.org/content/10.1101/2023.03.04.531082v1 for bioRxiv preprint.
How to cite: pEXP5-NT/pT7 LuxI was a gift from Dora Tang (Addgene plasmid # 193626 ; http://n2t.net/addgene:193626 ; RRID:Addgene_193626)
