[The description below was written by a language model from this plasmid's Addgene catalogue record and pLannotate feature annotations shown in this document.]
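Description:
pEXP5-NT/pT7 LuxI is a small (about 3.4 kb) bacterial expression plasmid built on the Invitrogen pEXP5-NT backbone, a vector designed for T7 RNA polymerase-driven protein production. It is maintained in E. coli through a high-copy ColE1/pUC-type origin of replication and selected with ampicillin via the bla β-lactamase gene under its own promoter. A fragment of the pBR322 basis-of-mobility region and a short fragment of an adjacent predicted E. coli open reading frame are also annotated; these appear to be backbone remnants with no stated role in the design.

The payload is a single expression cassette in which a T7 promoter and the efficient ribosome binding site from phage T7 gene 10 drive LuxI, the Vibrio (Aliivibrio) fischeri acyl-homoserine lactone synthase that makes 3OC6-HSL, the autoinducer sensed by LuxR in the Lux quorum sensing system. The coding sequence is synthetic, codon optimized for E. coli, and was inserted by Gibson cloning. It is fused at its N terminus to a 6xHis tag (picked up by the annotation as a short capTEV fragment) followed by a TEV protease cleavage site, allowing affinity purification and tag removal. A T7 terminator lies downstream; the short SET1 (T7 gene 10B-derived) hit spanning the sequence origin between the insert and the terminator is probably an incidental match to vector sequence. No operator or other regulatory element is annotated at the promoter, so expression is constitutive wherever T7 RNA polymerase is present. The associated work used the plasmid as the signal "sender" component in cell-free quorum sensing gene circuits enabling communication between droplet interface bilayer compartments.
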