Features (pLannotate 1.2.2; 12 found; start..end, strand, type, name):
     40..87      +  terminator     T7 terminator: transcription terminator for bacteriophage T7 RNA polymerase
    218..322     +  promoter       AmpR promoter: bla
    323..1183    +  CDS            AmpR: β-lactamase; bla; confers resistance to ampicillin, carbenicillin, and related antibiotics
   1354..1942    +  rep_origin     ori: high-copy-number ColE1/pMB1/pBR322/pUC origin of replication
   2128..2248    -  misc_feature   bom (fragment): basis of mobility region from pBR322
   2247..2426    -  CDS            YPB2_ECOLX (fragment): Protein predicted: Swiss-Prot protein existence level 4. From Escherichia coli.
   2571..2589    +  promoter       T7 promoter: promoter for bacteriophage T7 RNA polymerase
   2621..2643    +  RBS            RBS: efficient ribosome binding site from bacteriophage T7 gene 10 (Olins and Rangwala, 1989)
   2662..2682    +  CDS            capTEV™ (fragment): composite tag for in vivo biotinylation, TEV protease cleavage, and 6xHis tagging
   2692..2712    +  CDS            TEV site: tobacco etch virus (TEV) protease recognition and cleavage site
   2713..3291    +  CDS            luxI: LUXI_ALIFS - Protein inferred from homology: Swiss-Prot protein existence level 3. Required for the synthesis of OHHL (N-(3-oxohexanoyl)-L- homoserine lactone) also known as VAI or N-(beta-ketocaproyl)homoserine lactone or 3-oxo-N-(tetrahydro-2-oxo-3-furanyl)-hexanamide, an autoinducer molecule which binds to LuxR and thus acts in bioluminescence regulation. From Aliivibrio fischeri (Vibrio fischeri).
   3339..32      +  CDS            SET1 (fragment) (across the origin): solubility-enhancement tag derived from T7 phage gene 10B
>Addgene plasmid #193626 | pEXP5-NT/pT7 LuxI | addgene full sequence | sequence record 382174 | Addgene NGS Result
AAGGAAGCTGAGTTGGCTGCTGCCACCGCTGAGCAATAACTAGCATAACCCCTTGGGGCCTCTAAACGGG
TCTTGAGGGGTTTTTTGCTGAAAGGAGGAACTATATCCGGATAATTCTTGAAGACGAAAGGGCCTCGTGA
TACGCCTATTTTTATAGGTTAATGTCATGATAATAATGGTTTCTTAGACGTCAGGTGGCACTTTTCGGGG
AAATGTGCGCGGAACCCCTATTTGTTTATTTTTCTAAATACATTCAAATATGTATCCGCTCATGAGACAA
TAACCCTGATAAATGCTTCAATAATATTGAAAAAGGAAGAGTATGAGTATTCAACATTTCCGTGTCGCCC
TTATTCCCTTTTTTGCGGCATTTTGCCTTCCTGTTTTTGCTCACCCAGAAACGCTGGTGAAAGTAAAAGA
TGCTGAAGATCAGTTGGGTGCACGAGTGGGTTACATCGAACTGGATCTCAACAGCGGTAAGATCCTTGAG
AGTTTTCGCCCCGAAGAACGTTTTCCAATGATGAGCACTTTTAAAGTTCTGCTATGTGGCGCGGTATTAT
CCCGTGTTGACGCCGGGCAAGAGCAACTCGGTCGCCGCATACACTATTCTCAGAATGACTTGGTTGAGTA
CTCACCAGTCACAGAAAAGCATCTTACGGATGGCATGACAGTAAGAGAATTATGCAGTGCTGCCATAACC
ATGAGTGATAACACTGCGGCCAACTTACTTCTGACAACGATCGGAGGACCGAAGGAGCTAACCGCTTTTT
TGCACAACATGGGGGATCATGTAACTCGCCTTGATCGTTGGGAACCGGAGCTGAATGAAGCCATACCAAA
CGACGAGCGTGACACCACGATGCCTGTAGCAATGGCAACAACGTTGCGCAAACTATTAACTGGCGAACTA
CTTACTCTAGCTTCCCGGCAACAATTAATAGACTGGATGGAGGCGGATAAAGTTGCAGGACCACTTCTGC
GCTCGGCCCTTCCGGCTGGCTGGTTTATTGCTGATAAATCTGGAGCCGGTGAGCGTGGGTCTCGCGGTAT
CATTGCAGCACTGGGGCCAGATGGTAAGCCCTCCCGTATCGTAGTTATCTACACGACGGGGAGTCAGGCA
ACTATGGATGAACGAAATAGACAGATCGCTGAGATAGGTGCCTCACTGATTAAGCATTGGTAACTGTCAG
ACCAAGTTTACTCATATATACTTTAGATTGATTTAAAACTTCATTTTTAATTTAAAAGGATCTAGGTGAA
GATCCTTTTTGATAATCTCATGACCAAAATCCCTTAACGTGAGTTTTCGTTCCACTGAGCGTCAGACCCC
GTAGAAAAGATCAAAGGATCTTCTTGAGATCCTTTTTTTCTGCGCGTAATCTGCTGCTTGCAAACAAAAA
AACCACCGCTACCAGCGGTGGTTTGTTTGCCGGATCAAGAGCTACCAACTCTTTTTCCGAAGGTAACTGG
CTTCAGCAGAGCGCAGATACCAAATACTGTTCTTCTAGTGTAGCCGTAGTTAGGCCACCACTTCAAGAAC
TCTGTAGCACCGCCTACATACCTCGCTCTGCTAATCCTGTTACCAGTGGCTGCTGCCAGTGGCGATAAGT
CGTGTCTTACCGGGTTGGACTCAAGACGATAGTTACCGGATAAGGCGCAGCGGTCGGGCTGAACGGGGGG
TTCGTGCACACAGCCCAGCTTGGAGCGAACGACCTACACCGAACTGAGATACCTACAGCGTGAGCTATGA
GAAAGCGCCACGCTTCCCGAAGGGAGAAAGGCGGACAGGTATCCGGTAAGCGGCAGGGTCGGAACAGGAG
AGCGCACGAGGGAGCTTCCAGGGGGAAACGCCTGGTATCTTTATAGTCCTGTCGGGTTTCGCCACCTCTG
ACTTGAGCGTCGATTTTTGTGATGCTCGTCAGGGGGGCGGAGCCTATGGAAAAACGCCAGCAACGCGGCC
TTTTTACGGTTCCTGGCCTTTTGCTGGCCTTTTGCTCACATGTTCTTTCCTGCGTTATCCCCTGATTCTG
TGGATAACCGTATTACCGCCTTTGAGTGAGCTGATACCGCTCGCCGCAGCCGAACGACCGAGCGCAGCGA
GTCAGTGAGCGAGGAAGCGGAAGAGCGCCTGATGCGGTATTTTCTCCTTACGCATCTGTGCGGTATTTCA
CACCGCAATGGTGCACTCTCAGTACAATCTGCTCTGATGCCGCATAGTTAAGCCAGTATACACTCCGCTA
TCGCTACGCTTCGTTAATACAGATGTAGGTGTTCCACAGGGTAGCCAGCAGCATCCTGCGATGCAGATCC
GGAACATAATGGTGCAGGGCGCTGACTTCCGCGTTTCCAGACTTTACGAAACACGGAAACCGAAGACCAT
TCATGTTGTTGCTCAGGTCGCAGACGTTTTGCAGCAGCAGTCGCTTCACGTTCGCTCGCGTATCGGTGAT
TCATTCTGCTAACCAGTAAGGCAACCCCGCCAGCCTAGCCGGGTCCTCAACGACAGGAGCACGATCATGC
GCACCCGTGGCCAGGACCCAACGCTGCCCGAGATCTCGATCCCGCGAAATTAATACGACTCACTATAGGG
AGACCACAACGGTTTCCCTCTAGAAATAATTTTGTTTAACTTTAAGAAGGAGATATACCATGTCTGGTTC
TCATCATCATCATCATCATGGTAGCAGCGGCGAAAACCTGTATTTTCAGTCCATGACCATTATGATTAAA
AAATCGGATTTTCTGGCAATTCCGTCGGAAGAATATAAAGGTATTCTGAGTCTGCGTTATCAAGTGTTTA
AACAACGCCTGGAATGGGACCTGGTTGTGGAAAATAACCTGGAAAGCGATGAATATGATAACAGCAATGC
AGAATATATTTATGCGTGTGATGATACCGAAAATGTGAGTGGCTGCTGGCGTCTGCTGCCGACCACCGGT
GATTATATGCTGAAAAGTGTTTTTCCGGAACTGCTGGGTCAACAGAGTGCGCCGAAAGATCCGAATATTG
TCGAACTGAGTCGTTTTGCGGTGGGTAAAAATAGCAGCAAAATTAATAACTCTGCGAGTGAAATTACCAT
GAAACTGTTTGAAGCGATTTATAAACACGCGGTTAGTCAAGGTATTACCGAATATGTGACCGTGACCAGC
ACCGCAATTGAACGCTTTCTGAAACGTATTAAAGTTCCGTGTCATCGTATTGGCGACAAAGAAATTCATG
TGCTGGGTGATACCAAATCGGTTGTGCTGTCTATGCCGATTAATGAACAGTTTAAAAAAGCAGTCCTGAA
TGCAGCGAACGACGAAAATTACGCCCTGGCAGCGTAAAGGGTGATCCGGCTGCTAACAAAGCCCGA
